Addgene plasmid #58013: mTagRFP-T-ER-5
Purpose: Localization: Endoplasmic Reticulum, Excitation: 555, Emission: 584
Depositing lab: Michael Davidson. Depositing organization: Florida State University, Tallahassee.
Backbone
  Vector backbone: mTagRFP
  Backbone size w/o insert (bp): 4750
  Vector type: Mammalian Expression
  Selectable markers: Neomycin (select with G418)
Growth in bacteria
  Bacterial resistance: Kanamycin, 50 μg/mL
  Growth temperature: 37°C
  Growth strain: DH5alpha
  Copy number: High Copy
Gene/Insert
  Gene/Insert name: ER (alt name: NM_004343.3)
  Species: H. sapiens (human)
  Mutation: ER Signal Peptide
  Entrez Gene: CALR (a.k.a. CALR1, CRT, HEL-S-99n, RO, SSA, cC1qR)
  Promoter: CMV
  Tag / fusion protein: mTagRFP
  Cloning method: Unknown
  Sequencing primers: 5′ CMV-F; 3′ SV40pA-R
Terms and licenses: Academic/Nonprofit Terms; Industry Terms
Depositor comments: . Excitation = 555; Emission = 584
How to cite: mTagRFP-T-ER-5 was a gift from Michael Davidson (Addgene plasmid # 58013 ; http://n2t.net/addgene:58013 ; RRID:Addgene_58013)
