[The description below was written by a language model from this plasmid's Addgene catalogue record.]
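Description:
mTagRFP-T-ER-5 is a mammalian expression plasmid that produces a red fluorescent marker for the endoplasmic reticulum. It is built on an mTagRFP fluorescent-protein backbone of about 4.75 kb without the insert. It is maintained in E. coli as a high-copy plasmid under kanamycin selection. A neomycin resistance marker allows transfected mammalian cells to be selected with G418, for example to derive stable lines. No feature table accompanies the record, so the origin of replication and the promoter driving the resistance marker are not stated. The listed 3′ sequencing primer suggests that an SV40 polyadenylation signal lies downstream of the expression cassette.

The payload is the ER signal peptide of human calreticulin (CALR), fused to the monomeric red fluorescent protein mTagRFP-T and expressed from the CMV promoter, a strong constitutive promoter in most mammalian cell types. The signal peptide directs the nascent fusion into the ER lumen, so the fluorescence should outline the ER network. The record does not say whether a C-terminal retention motif such as KDEL is also present. It also does not give the orientation of the fusion or explain the "5" in the name, which may refer to a linker length. Excitation and emission maxima are recorded as 555 nm and 584 nm, in the orange-red range, so the marker can be combined with green or cyan reporters. The construct is typically used as an organelle marker in live- or fixed-cell fluorescence microscopy, for visualising ER morphology and dynamics or for co-localisation studies with other tagged proteins.
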