>Addgene plasmid #58013 | mTagRFP-T-ER-5 | depositor partial sequence | sequence record 89162 | insert sequence
GGGACTTTCCAAAAATGTCGTAACAACTCCGCCCCCATTGACGCAAATGGGCGGTAGGCGTGTACGGTGG
GAGGTCTATATAAGCAGAGCTGGTTTAGTGAACCGTCAGATCCGCTAGCGCCACCATGCTGCTATCCGTG
CCGTTGCTGCTCGGCCTCCTCGGCCTGGCCGTCGCCGCACCGGTCGCCACCATGGTGTCTAAGGGCGAAG
AGCTGATTAAGGAGAACATGCACATGAAGCTGTACATGGAGGGCACCGTGAACAACCACCACTTCAAGTG
CACATCCGAGGGCGAAGGCAAGCCCTACGAGGGCACCCAGACCATGAGAATCAAGGTGGTCGAGGGCGGC
CCTCTCCCCTTCGCCTTCGACATCCTGGCTACCAGCTTCATGTACGGCAGCAGAACCTTCATCAACCACA
CCCAGGGCATCCCCGATTTCTTTAAGCAGTCCTTCCCTGAGGGCTTCACATGGGAGAGAGTCACCACATA
CGAAGACGGGGGCGTGCTGACCGCTACCCAGGACACCAGCCTCCAGGACGGCTGCCTCATCTACAACGTC
AAGATCAGAGGGGTGAACTTCCCATCCAACGGCCCTGTGATGCAGAAGAAAACACTCGGCTGGGAGGCCA
ACACCGAGATGCTGTACCCCGCTGACGGCGGCCTGGAAGGCAGAACCGACATGGCCCTGAAGCTCGTGGG
CGGGGGCCACCTGATCTGCAACTTCAAGACCACATACAGATCCAAGAAACCCGCTAAGAACCTCAAGATG
CCCGGCGTCTACTATGTGGACCACAGACTGGAAAGAATCAAGGAGGCCGACAAAGAGACCTACGTCGAGC
AGCACGAGGTGGCTGTGGCCAGATACTGCGACCTCCCTAGCAAACTGGGGCACAAACTTAATGGCATGGA
CGAGCTGTACAAGTCCGGAAAGGACGAGCTGTAAGAATTCTGCAGTCGACGGTACCGCGGGCCCGGGATC
CACCGGATCTAGATAACTGATCATAATCAGCCATACCACATTTGTAGAGGTTTTACTTGCTTTAAAAAAT
CTCCCACACCTCCCC
