>Addgene plasmid #58013 | mTagRFP-T-ER-5 | addgene partial sequence | sequence record 108178 | CMV-F 5'-CGCAAATGGGCGGTAGGCGTG-3'
TTTAGCAGAGCTGGTTTAGTGAACCGTCAGATCCGCTAGCGCCACCATGCTGCTATCCGTGCCGTTGCTG
CTCGGCCTCCTCGGCCTGGCCGTCGCCGCACCGGTCGCCACCATGGTGTCTAAGGGCGAAGAGCTGATTA
AGGAGAACATGCACATGAAGCTGTACATGGAGGGCACCGTGAACAACCACCACTTCAAGTGCACATCCGA
GGGCGAAGGCAAGCCCTACGAGGGCACCCAGACCATGAGAATCAAGGTGGTCGAGGGCGGCCCTCTCCCC
TTCGCCTTCGACATCCTGGCTACCAGCTTCATGTACGGCAGCAGAACCTTCATCAACCACACCCAGGGCA
TCCCCGATTTCTTTAAGCAGTCCTTCCCTGAGGGCTTCACATGGGAGAGAGTCACCACATACGAAGACGG
GGGCGTGCTGACCGCTACCCAGGACACCAGCCTCCAGGACGGCTGCCTCATCTACAACGTCAAGATCAGA
GGGGTGAACTTCCCATCCAACGGCCCTGTGATGCAGAAGAAAACACTCGGCTGGGAGGCCAACACCGAGA
TGCTGTACCCCGCTGACGGCGGCCTGGAAGGCAGAACCGACATGGCCCTGAAGCTCGTGGGCGGGGGCCA
CCTGATCTGCAACTTCAAGACCACATACAGATCCAAGAAACCCGCTAAGAACCTCAAGATGCCCGGCGTC
TACTATGTGGACCACAGACTGGAAAGAATCAAGGAGGCCGACAAAGAGACCTACGTCGAGCAGCACGAGG
TGGCTGTGGCCAGATACTGCGACCTCCCTAGCAAACTGGGGCACAAACTTAATGGCATGGACGAGCTGTA
CAAGTCCGGAAAGGACGAGCTGTAAGAATTCTGCAGTCGACGGTACCGCGGGCCCG
